Addgene plasmid #40380: pBACgus/LRRK2 1867-2161 C-His_T2031E
Depositing lab: Michael J Fox Foundation MJFF. Depositing organization: Michael J Fox Foundation.
Backbone
  Vector backbone: pBACgus
  Backbone manufacturer: Novagen
  Vector type: Baculovirus
Growth in bacteria
  Bacterial resistance: Ampicillin, 100 μg/mL
  Growth temperature: 37°C
  Growth strain: Top10
  Copy number: High Copy
Gene/Insert
  Gene/Insert name: LRRK2
  Species: H. sapiens (human)
  Mutation: aa1867-2161, T2031E
  Entrez Gene: LRRK2 (a.k.a. AURA17, DARDARIN, PARK8, RIPK7, ROCO2)
  Promoter: polH
  Tag / fusion protein: 6xHis (C terminal on insert)
  Cloning method: Restriction Enzyme; 5′ cloning site BamHI (destroyed during cloning); 3′ cloning site HindIII (destroyed during cloning)
  Sequencing primers: 5′ DSP2466For:GAATTTCGTCGACAGATC; 3′ DSP2466Rev:AATAACCCGGATCAGCTT
Terms and licenses: Academic/Nonprofit Terms; Industry Terms
How to cite: pBACgus/LRRK2 1867-2161 C-His_T2031E was a gift from Michael J Fox Foundation MJFF (Addgene plasmid # 40380 ; http://n2t.net/addgene:40380 ; RRID:Addgene_40380)
