[The description below was written by a language model from this plasmid's Addgene catalogue record and pLannotate feature annotations shown in this document.]
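Description:
pBACgus/LRRK2 1867-2161 C-His_T2031E is a baculovirus transfer plasmid built on the Novagen pBACgus backbone, intended for producing a fragment of human LRRK2 in insect cells. In bacteria it is maintained as a high-copy plasmid through a ColE1/pUC-type origin and selected with ampicillin via the β-lactamase gene. An f1 phage origin and a residual lacZα fragment are also present in the backbone. The 8,299 nt depositor sequence shows the expression region flanked on one side by lef2 and ORF603 and on the other by the ORF1629 recombination region. These are AcMNPV sequences that allow homologous recombination with baculoviral DNA, moving the cassette into the polyhedrin locus of a recombinant virus.

The payload is a LRRK2 coding segment spanning residues 1867–2161, driven by the very late polyhedrin (polH) promoter and followed by a C-terminal 6xHis tag for metal-affinity purification. The annotation software labels this tag as a partial 9xHis match, but its 18 nt length corresponds to six histidines. The fragment carries a T2031E substitution. Replacing threonine with glutamate is a common way to mimic phosphorylation, although the record does not state the rationale. LRRK2 (PARK8, dardarin) is a serine/threonine kinase. The insert was cloned using BamHI and HindIII sites, both of which were destroyed in the process. Divergently oriented from the polyhedrin promoter, a p6.9 late promoter drives E. coli β-glucuronidase (GUS), which provides a colorimetric reporter for identifying recombinant virus. The construct appears suited to expressing and purifying this mutant LRRK2 fragment for biochemical or structural study, though no specific application is recorded.
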