Features (pLannotate 1.2.2; 14 found; start..end, strand, type, name):
    329..453     +  CDS            lef2: baculovirus late expression factor 2
    491..1096    +  CDS            ORF603: baculovirus ORF603 protein
   1167..2972    -  CDS            GUS: β-glucuronidase; uidA (or gusA) from E. coli
   2987..3302    -  promoter       p6.9 promoter: Autographa californica p6.9; baculovirus late basic protein promoter
   3317..3408    +  promoter       polyhedrin promoter: polh from Autographa californica; promoter for the baculovirus polyhedrin gene
   3421..4344    +  CDS            LRRK2 (fragment): LRRK2_HUMAN - Also known as PARK8. Experimental evidence at protein level: Swiss-Prot protein existence level 1. Serine/threonine-protein kinase which phosphorylates a broad range of proteins involved in multiple processes such as neuronal plasticity, autophagy, and vesicle trafficking (PubMed:20949042, PubMed:22012985, PubMed:26824392, PubMed:29125462, PubMed:28720718, PubMed:29127255, PubMed:30398148, PubMed:29212815, PubMed:30635421, PubMed:21850687, PubMed:23395371, PubMed:17114044, PubMed:24687852, PubMed:26014385, PubMed:25201882). Is a key regulator of RAB GTPases by regulating the GTP/
   4349..4366    +  CDS            9xHis (fragment): 9xHis affinity tag
   4403..5760    +  misc_recomb    baculovirus recombination region (ORF1629): contains part of ORF1629
   5758..5835    -  CDS            P61 (fragment): P78_NPVAC - Experimental evidence at protein level: Swiss-Prot protein existence level 1. Plays a role in the transport of the nucleocapsids from the cytoplasm toward the host nucleus together with the host actin- polymerizing Arp2/3 complex. From Autographa californica nuclear polyhedrosis virus (AcMNPV).
   6023..6611    -  rep_origin     ori: high-copy-number ColE1/pMB1/pBR322/pUC origin of replication
   6782..7642    -  CDS            AmpR: β-lactamase; bla; confers resistance to ampicillin, carbenicillin, and related antibiotics
   7643..7747    -  promoter       AmpR promoter: bla
   7774..8229    +  rep_origin     f1 ori (sequence partly withheld): f1 bacteriophage origin of replication; arrow indicates direction of (+) strand synthesis
   8234..1       -  CDS            lacZα (fragment) (across the origin): LacZα fragment of β-galactosidase; lacZ fragment
>Addgene plasmid #40380 | pBACgus/LRRK2 1867-2161 C-His_T2031E | depositor full sequence | sequence record 52057 | pBACgus/LRRK2 1867-2161 C-His_T2031E sequence 8299 bps
GGAACGGCTCCGCCCACTATTAATGAAATTAAAAATTCCAATTTTAAAAAACGCAGCAAGAGAAACATTT
GTATGAAAGAATGCGTAGAAGGAAAGAAAAATGTCGTCGACATGCTGAACAACAAGATTAATATGCCTCC
GTGTATAAAAAAAATATTGAACGATTTGAAAGAAAACAATGTACCGCGCGGCGGTATGTACAGGAAGAGG
TTTATACTAAACTGTTACATTGCAAACGTGGTTTCGTGTGCCAAGTGTGAAAACCGATGTTTAATCAAGG
CTCTGACGCATTTCTACAACCACGACTCCAAGTGTGTGGGTGAAGTCATGCATCTTTTAATCAAATCCCA
AGATGTGTATAAACCACCAAACTGCCAAAAAATGAAAACTGTCGACAAGCTCTGTCCGTTTGCTGGCAAC
TGCAAGGGTCTCAATCCTATTTGTAATTATTGAATAATAAAACAATTATAAATGCTAAATTTGTTTTTTA
TTAACGATACAAACCAAACGCAACAAGAACATTTGTAGTATTATCTATAATTGAAAACGCGTAGTTATAA
TCGCTGAGGTAATATTTAAAATCATTTTCAAATGATTCACAGTTAATTTGCGACAATATAATTTTATTTT
CACATAAACTAGACGCCTTGTCGTCTTCTTCTTCGTATTCCTTCTCTTTTTCATTTTTCTCTTCATAAAA
ATTAACATAGTTATTATCGTATCCATATATGTATCTATCGTATAGAGTAAATTTTTTGTTGTCATAAATA
TATATGTCTTTTTTAATGGGGTGTATAGTACCGCTGCGCATAGTTTTTCTGTAATTTACAACAGTGCTAT
TTTCTGGTAGTTCTTCGGAGTGTGTTGCTTTAATTATTAAATTTATATAATCAATGAATTTGGGATCGTC
GGTTTTGTACAATATGTTGCCGGCATAGTACGCAGCTTCTTCTAGTTCAATTACACCATTTTTTAGCAGC
ACCGGATTAACATAACTTTCCAAAATGTTGTACGAACCGTTAAACAAAAACAGTTCACCTCCCTTTTCTA
TACTATTGTCTGCGAGCAGTTGTTTGTTGTTAAAAATAACAGCCATTGTAATGAGACGCACAAACTAATA
TCACAAACTGGAAATGTCTATCAATATATAGTTGCTGATCAGATCCTCATTGTTTGCCTCCCTGCTGCGG
TTTTTCACCGAAGTTCATGCCAGTCCAGCGTTTTTGCAGCAGAAAAGCCGCCGACTTCGGTTTGCGGTCG
CGAGTGAAGATCCCTTTCTTGTTACCGCCAACGCGCAATATGCCTTGCGAGGTCGCAAAATCGGCGAAAT
TCCATACCTGTTCACCGACGACGGCGCTGACGCGATCAAAGACGCGGTGATACATATCCAGCCATGCACA
CTGATACTCTTCACTCCACATGTCGGTGTACATTGAGTGCAGCCCGGCTAACGTATCCACGCCGTATTCG
GTGATGATAATCGGCTGATGCAGTTTCTCCTGCCAGGCCAGAAGTTCTTTTTCCAGTACCTTCTCTGCCG
TTTCCAAATCGCCGCTTTGGACATACCATCCGTAATAACGGTTCAGGCACAGCACATCAAAGAGATCGCT
GATGGTATCGGTGTGAGCGTCGCAGAACATTACATTGACGCAGGTGATCGGACGCGTCGGGTCGAGTTTA
CGCGTTGCTTCCGCCAGTGGCGCGAAATATTCCCGTGCACCTTGCGGACGGGTATCCGGTTCGTTGGCAA
TACTCCACATCACCACGCTTGGGTGGTTTTTGTCACGCGCTATCAGCTCTTTAATCGCCTGTAAGTGCGC
TTGCTGAGTTTCCCCGTTGACTGCCTCTTCGCTGTACAGTTCTTTCGGCTTGTTGCCCGCTTCGAAACCA
ATGCCTAAAGAGAGCGAAAAGCCGACAGCAGCAGTTTCATCAATCACCACGATGCCATGTTCATCTGCCC
AGTCGAGCATCTCTTCAGCGTAAGGGTAATGCGAGGTACGGTAGGAGTTGGCCCCAATCCAGTCCATTAA
TGCGTGGTCGTGCACCATCAGCACGTTATCGAATCCTTTGCCACGTAAGTCCGCATCTTCATGACGACCA
AAGCCAGTAAAGTAGAACGGTTTGTGGTTAATCAGGAACTGTTGGCCCTTCACTGCCACTGACCGGATGC
CGACGCGAAGCGGGTAGATATCACACTCTGTCTGGCTTTTGGCTGTGACGCACAGTTCATAGAGATAACC
TTCACCCGGTTGCCAGAGGTGCGGATTCACCACTTGCAAAGTCCCGCTAGTGCCTTGTCCAGTTGCAACC
ACCTGTTGATCCGCATCACGCAGTTCAACGCTGACATCACCATTGGCCACCACCTGCCAGTCAACAGACG
CGTGGTTACAGTCTTGCGCGACATGCGTCACCACGGTGATATCGTCCACCCAGGTGTTCGGCGTGGTGTA
GAGCATTACGCTGCGATGGATTCCGGCATAGTTAAAGAAATCATGGAAGTAAGACTGCTTTTTCTTGCCG
TTTTCGTCGGTAATCACCATTCCCGGCGGGATAGTCTGCCAGTTCAGTTCGTTGTTCACACAAACGGTGA
TACGTACACTTTTCCCGGCAATAACATACGGCGTGACATCGGCTTCAAATGGCGTATAGCCGCCCTGATG
CTCCATCACTTCCTGATTATTGACCCACACTTTGCCGTAATGAGTGACCGCATCGAAACGCAGCACGATA
CGCTGGCCTGCCCAACCTTTCGGTATAAAGACTTCGCGCTGATACCAGACGTTGCCCGCATAATTACGAA
TATCTGCATCGGCGAACTGATCGTTAAAACTGCCTGGCACAGCAATTGCCCGGCTTTCTTGTAACGCGCT
TTCCCACCAACGCTGATCAATTCCACAGTTTTCGCGATCCAGACTGAATGCCCACAGGCCGTCGAGTTTT
TTGATTTCACGGGTTGGGGTTTCTACAGGACGGACCATATTTATAGGTGTAATTTATGTAGCTGTAATTT
TTACCTTATTAATATTTTTTACGCTTTGCATTCGACGACTGAACTCCCAAATATATGTTTAACTCGTCTT
GGTCGTTTGAATTTTTGTTGCTGTGTTTCCTAATATTTTCCATCACCTTAAATATGTTATTGTAATCCTC
AATGTTGAACTTGCAATTGGACACGGCATAGTTTTCCATAGTCGTGTAAAACATGGTATTGGCTGCATTG
TAATACATCCGACTGAGCGGGTACGGATCTATGTGTTTGAGCAGCCTGTTCAAAAACTCTGCATCGTCGC
AAAACGGAATTTCGTCGACAGATCTGATCATGGAGATAATTAAAATGATAACCATCTCGCAAATAAATAA
GTATTTTACTGTTTTCGTAACAGTTTTGTAATAAAAAAACCTATAAATATAGGATCCATGAACATCATGC
TCAACAACGATGAGCTCGAATTTGAACAAGCTCCAGAATTCCTGCTCGGCGACGGCTCTTTCGGCTCCGT
ATACCGTGCTGCTTATGAAGGCGAAGAAGTCGCCGTAAAGATCTTCAACAAGCACACCTCGCTCCGTCTG
CTCCGTCAGGAACTGGTCGTTCTGTGTCATCTGCACCATCCGAGCCTCATCTCCCTGCTGGCCGCTGGCA
TCCGTCCTCGTATGCTGGTGATGGAGCTGGCATCCAAGGGCTCTCTCGACCGCCTGCTGCAGCAGGACAA
GGCTTCTCTGACCCGTACTCTGCAGCATCGTATCGCTCTGCATGTAGCTGACGGCCTGCGTTATCTTCAT
TCTGCAATGATCATTTATCGCGACCTGAAACCTCATAATGTACTGCTGTTTACTCTGTACCCGAACGCTG
CCATCATCGCTAAGATTGCAGACTATGGTATTGCGCAGTACTGCTGCCGCATGGGCATTAAAGAAAGCGA
AGGTACGCCGGGTTTCCGTGCTCCAGAAGTGGCTCGTGGCAACGTTATTTACAACCAGCAAGCTGACGTT
TACTCGTTCGGTCTGCTCCTGTACGATATCCTGACTACCGGCGGCCGTATCGTAGAAGGTCTGAAGTTCC
CTAACGAATTCGACGAACTGGAAATCCAGGGCAAGCTGCCAGACCCGGTTAAAGAATACGGTTGCGCTCC
GTGGCCGATGGTAGAGAAGCTCATCAAACAGTGCCTTAAAGAAAACCCTCAGGAACGTCCAACCTCTGCT
CAAGTGTTCGACATCCTTAACAGCGCTGAACTCGTCTGTCTGACTCGCCGTATTCTCCTGCCTAAGAATG
TTATCGTGGAATGTATGGTTGCTACTCACCATAACCACCACCATCACCATCATTGATAAGCTTGCGGCCG
CACTCGAGCACCACCACCACCACCACTAACCTAGGTAGCTGAGCGCATGCAAGCTGATCCGGGTTATTAG
TACATTTATTAAGCGCTAGATTCTGTGCGTTGTTGATTTACAGACAATTGTTGTACGTATTTTAATAATT
CATTAAATTTATAATCTTTAGGGTGGTATGTTAGAGCGAAAATCAAATGATTTTCAGCGTCTTTATATCT
GAATTTAAATATTAAATCCTCAATAGATTTGTAAAATAGGTTTCGATTAGTTTCAAACAAGGGTTGTTTT
TCCGAACCGATGGCTGGACTATCTAATGGATTTTCGCTCAACGCCACAAAACTTGCCAAATCTTGTAGCA
GCAATCTAGCTTTGTCGATATTCGTTTGTGTTTTGTTTTGTAATAAAGGTTCGACGTCGTTCAAAATATT
ATGCGCTTTTGTATTTCTTTCATCACTGTCGTTAGTGTACAATTGACTCGACGTAAACACGTTAAATAGA
GCTTGGACATATTTAACATCGGGCGTGTTAGCTTTATTAGGCCGATTATCGTCGTCGTCCCAACCCTCGT
CGTTAGAAGTTGCTTCCGAAGACGATTTTGCCATAGCCACACGACGCCTATTAATTGTGTCGGCTAACAC
GTCCGCGATCAAATTTGTAGTTGAGCTTTTTGGAATTATTTCTGATTGCGGGCGTTTTTGGGCGGGTTTC
AATCTAACTGTGCCCGATTTTAATTCAGACAACACGTTAGAAAGCGATGGTGCAGGCGGTGGTAACATTT
CAGACGGCAAATCTACTAATGGCGGCGGTGGTGGAGCTGATGATAAATCTACCATCGGTGGAGGCGCAGG
CGGGGCTGGCGGCGGAGGCGGAGGCGGAGGTGGTGGCGGTGATGCAGACGGCGGTTTAGGCTCAAATGTC
TCTTTAGGCAACACAGTCGGCACCTCAACTATTGTACTGGTTTCGGGCGCCGTTTTTGGTTTGACCGGTC
TGAGACGAGTGCGATTTTTTTCGTTTCTAATAGCTTCCAACAATTGTTGTCTGTCGTCTAAAGGTGCAGC
GGGTTGAGGTTCCGTCGGCATTGGTGGAGCGGGCGGCAATTCAGACATCGATGGTGGTGGTGGTGGTGGA
GGCGCTGGAATGTTAGGCACGGGAGAAGGTGGTGGCGGCGGTGCCGCCGGTATAATTTGTTCTGGTTTAG
TTTGTTCGCGCACGATTGTGGGCACCGGCGCAGGCGCCGCTGGCTGCACAACGGAAGGTCGTCTGCTTCG
AGGCAGCGCTTGGGGTGGTGGCAATTCAATATTATAATTGGAATACAAATCGTAAAAATCTGCTATAAGC
ATTGTAATTTCGCTATCGTTTACCGTGCCGATATTTAACAACCGCTCAATGTAAGCAATTGTATTGTAAA
GAGATTGTCTCAAGCTCGGATCGATCCCGCACGCCGATAACAAGCCTTTTCATTTTTACTACAGCATTGT
AGTGGCGAGACACTTCGCTGTCGTCGAGGTTTAAACGCTTCCTCGCTCACTGACTCGCTGCGCTCGGTCG
TTCGGCTGCGGCGAGCGGTATCAGCTCACTCAAAGGCGGTAATACGGTTATCCACAGAATCAGGGGATAA
CGCAGGAAAGAACATGTGAGCAAAAGGCCAGCAAAAGGCCAGGAACCGTAAAAAGGCCGCGTTGCTGGCG
TTTTTCCATAGGCTCCGCCCCCCTGACGAGCATCACAAAAATCGACGCTCAAGTCAGAGGTGGCGAAACC
CGACAGGACTATAAAGATACCAGGCGTTTCCCCCTGGAAGCTCCCTCGTGCGCTCTCCTGTTCCGACCCT
GCCGCTTACCGGATACCTGTCCGCCTTTCTCCCTTCGGGAAGCGTGGCGCTTTCTCATAGCTCACGCTGT
AGGTATCTCAGTTCGGTGTAGGTCGTTCGCTCCAAGCTGGGCTGTGTGCACGAACCCCCCGTTCAGCCCG
ACCGCTGCGCCTTATCCGGTAACTATCGTCTTGAGTCCAACCCGGTAAGACACGACTTATCGCCACTGGC
AGCAGCCACTGGTAACAGGATTAGCAGAGCGAGGTATGTAGGCGGTGCTACAGAGTTCTTGAAGTGGTGG
CCTAACTACGGCTACACTAGAAGGACAGTATTTGGTATCTGCGCTCTGCTGAAGCCAGTTACCTTCGGAA
AAAGAGTTGGTAGCTCTTGATCCGGCAAACAAACCACCGCTGGTAGCGGTGGTTTTTTTGTTTGCAAGCA
GCAGATTACGCGCAGAAAAAAAGGATCTCAAGAAGATCCTTTGATCTTTTCTACGGGGTCTGACGCTCAG
TGGAACGAAAACTCACGTTAAGGGATTTTGGTCATGAGATTATCAAAAAGGATCTTCACCTAGATCCTTT
TAAATTAAAAATGAAGTTTTAAATCAATCTAAAGTATATATGAGTAAACTTGGTCTGACAGTTACCAATG
CTTAATCAGTGAGGCACCTATCTCAGCGATCTGTCTATTTCGTTCATCCATAGTTGCCTGACTCCCCGTC
GTGTAGATAACTACGATACGGGAGGGCTTACCATCTGGCCCCAGTGCTGCAATGATACCGCGAGACCCAC
GCTCACCGGCTCCAGATTTATCAGCAATAAACCAGCCAGCCGGAAGGGCCGAGCGCAGAAGTGGTCCTGC
AACTTTATCCGCCTCCATCCAGTCTATTAATTGTTGCCGGGAAGCTAGAGTAAGTAGTTCGCCAGTTAAT
AGTTTGCGCAACGTTGTTGCCATTGCTACAGGCATCGTGGTGTCACGCTCGTCGTTTGGTATGGCTTCAT
TCAGCTCCGGTTCCCAACGATCAAGGCGAGTTACATGATCCCCCATGTTGTGCAAAAAAGCGGTTAGCTC
CTTCGGTCCTCCGATCGTTGTCAGAAGTAAGTTGGCCGCAGTGTTATCACTCATGGTTATGGCAGCACTG
CATAATTCTCTTACTGTCATGCCATCCGTAAGATGCTTTTCTGTGACTGGTGAGTACTCAACCAAGTCAT
TCTGAGAATAGTGTATGCGGCGACCGAGTTGCTCTTGCCCGGCGTCAATACGGGATAATACCGCGCCACA
TAGCAGAACTTTAAAAGTGCTCATCATTGGAAAACGTTCTTCGGGGCGAAAACTCTCAAGGATCTTACCG
CTGTTGAGATCCAGTTCGATGTAACCCACTCGTGCACCCAACTGATCTTCAGCATCTTTTACTTTCACCA
GCGTTTCTGGGTGAGCAAAAACAGGAAGGCAAAATGCCGCAAAAAAGGGAATAAGGGCGACACGGAAATG
TTGAATACTCATACTCTTCCTTTTTCAATATTATTGAAGCATTTATCAGGGTTATTGTCTCATGAGCGGA
TACATATTTGAATGTATTTAGAAAAATAAACAAATAGGGGTTCCGCGCACATTTCCCCGAAAAGTGCCAC
CTG
[124 nt withheld, positions 7774-7897]
C
[91 nt withheld, positions 7899-7989]
A
[49 nt withheld, positions 7991-8039]
CCTTTGACGTTGGAGTCCACGTTCTTT
[37 nt withheld, positions 8067-8103]
ACCCTATCTCGGTCTATTCTTTTGATTTATAAGGGATTTTGCCGATTTCGGCCTATTGGTTAAAAAATGA
GCTGATTTAACAAAAATTTAACGCGAATTTTAACAAAATATTAACGTTTACAATTTCCCATTCGCCATTC
AGGCTGCGCAACTGTTGGGAAGGGCGATCGGTGCGGGCCTCTTCGCTATTACGCCA
