>Addgene plasmid #40380 | pBACgus/LRRK2 1867-2161 C-His_T2031E | addgene partial sequence | sequence record 53007 | DSP2466Rev 5'-AATAACCCGGATCAGCTT-3'
TGGTGGTGGTGGTGGTGCTCGAGTGCGGCCGCAAGCTTTCAATGATGGTGATGGTGGTGGTTATGGTGAG
TAGCAACCATACATTCCACGATAACATTCTTAGGCAGGAGAATACGGCGAGTCAGACAGACGAGTTCAGC
GCTGTTAAGGATGTCGAACACTTGAGCAGAGGTTGGACGTTCCTGAGGGTTTTCTTTAAGGCACTGTTTG
ATGAGCTTCTCTACCATCGGCCACGGAGCGCAACCGTATTCTTTAACCGGGTCTGGCAGCTTGCCCTGGA
TTTCCAGTTCGTCGAATTCGTTAGGGAACTTCAGACCTTCTACGATACGGCCGCCGGTAGTCAGGATATC
GTACAGGAGCAGACCGAACGAGTAAACGTCAGCTTGCTGGTTGTAAATAACGTTGCCACGAGCCACTTCT
GGAGCACGGAAACCCGGCGTACCTTCGCTTTCTTTAATGCCCATGCGGCAGCAGTACTGCGCAATACCAT
AGTCTGCAATCTTAGCGATGATGGCAGCGTTCGGGTACAGAGTAAACAGCAGTACATTATGAGGTTTCAG
GTCGCGATAAATGATCATTGCAGAATGAAGATAACGCAGGCCGTCAGCTACATGCAGAGCGATACGATGC
TGCAGAGTACGGGTCAGAGAAGCCTTGTCCTGCTGCAGCAGGCGGTCGAGAGAGCCCTTGGATGCCAGCT
CCATCACCAGCATACGAGGACGGATGCCAGCGGCCAGCAGGGAGATGAGGCTCGGATGGTGCAGATGACA
CAGAACGACCAGTTCCTGACGGAGCAGACGGAGCGAGGTGTGCTTGTTGAAGATCTTTACGGCGACTTCT
TCGCCTTCATAAGCAGCACGGTATACGGAGCCGAAAGAGCCGTCGCCGAGCAGGAATTCTGGAGCTTGTT
CAAATTCGA
