>Addgene plasmid #40380 | pBACgus/LRRK2 1867-2161 C-His_T2031E | addgene partial sequence | sequence record 53008 | DSP2466For 5'-GAATTTCGTCGACAGATC-3'
TAAGTATTTTACTGTTTTCGTAACAGTTTTGTAATAAAAAAACCTATAAATATAGGATCCATGAACATCA
TGCTCAACAACGATGAGCTCGAATTTGAACAAGCTCCAGAATTCCTGCTCGGCGACGGCTCTTTCGGCTC
CGTATACCGTGCTGCTTATGAAGGCGAAGAAGTCGCCGTAAAGATCTTCAACAAGCACACCTCGCTCCGT
CTGCTCCGTCAGGAACTGGTCGTTCTGTGTCATCTGCACCATCCGAGCCTCATCTCCCTGCTGGCCGCTG
GCATCCGTCCTCGTATGCTGGTGATGGAGCTGGCATCCAAGGGCTCTCTCGACCGCCTGCTGCAGCAGGA
CAAGGCTTCTCTGACCCGTACTCTGCAGCATCGTATCGCTCTGCATGTAGCTGACGGCCTGCGTTATCTT
CATTCTGCAATGATCATTTATCGCGACCTGAAACCTCATAATGTACTGCTGTTTACTCTGTACCCGAACG
CTGCCATCATCGCTAAGATTGCAGACTATGGTATTGCGCAGTACTGCTGCCGCATGGGCATTAAAGAAAG
CGAAGGTACGCCGGGTTTCCGTGCTCCAGAAGTGGCTCGTGGCAACGTTATTTACAACCAGCAAGCTGAC
GTTTACTCGTTCGGTCTGCTCCTGTACGATATCCTGACTACCGGCGGCCGTATCGTAGAAGGTCTGAAGT
TCCCTAACGAATTCGACGAACTGGAAATCCAGGGCAAGCTGCCAGACCCGGTTAAAGAATACGGTTGCGC
TCCGTGGCCGATGGTAGAGAAGCTCATCAAACAGTGCCTTAAAGAAAACCCTC
